Addgene plasmid #138833: pPD173 ZF43(AAAA)i
Purpose: Constitutive expression of ZF43(AAAA)i under the CMV promoter.
Depositing lab: Joshua Leonard. Depositing organization: Northwestern University. Publication: The COMET toolkit for composing customizable genetic programs in mammalian cells. Donahue PS, Draut JW, Muldoon JJ, Edelstein HI, Bagheri N, Leonard JN. Nat Commun. 2020 Feb 7;11(1):779. doi: 10.1038/s41467-019-14147-5. PubMed 32034124.
Backbone
  Vector backbone: pPD005 pcDNA Golden Gate
  Vector type: Mammalian Expression, Synthetic Biology
Growth in bacteria
  Bacterial resistance: Ampicillin, 100 μg/mL
  Growth temperature: 37°C
  Growth strain: DH5alpha
  Copy number: High Copy
Gene/Insert
  Gene/Insert name: ZF43(AAAA)i
  Species: Synthetic
  Mutation: R6A, R15A, R43A, R71A
  Promoter: CMV
  Tag / fusion protein: 3xFlag (N terminal on insert)
  Cloning method: Restriction Enzyme; 5′ cloning site NheI (not destroyed); 3′ cloning site NotI (not destroyed)
  Sequencing primers: 5′ CGCAAATGGGCGGTAGGCGTG; 3′ TAGAAGGCACAGTCGAGG
Terms and licenses: Academic/Nonprofit Terms; Industry Terms: Not Available to Industry
Depositor comments: Leonard Lab plasmid reference number: L1396
How to cite: pPD173 ZF43(AAAA)i was a gift from Joshua Leonard (Addgene plasmid # 138833 ; http://n2t.net/addgene:138833 ; RRID:Addgene_138833)
