[The description below was written by a language model from this plasmid's Addgene catalogue record and pLannotate feature annotations shown in this document.]
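Description:
pPD173 ZF43(AAAA)i is a 4.7 kb mammalian expression plasmid built on pPD005, a pcDNA-derived backbone adapted for Golden Gate assembly, and belongs to the COMET toolkit of parts for composing synthetic genetic programs in mammalian cells. It is maintained in E. coli as a high-copy plasmid through a ColE1/pUC-type origin and selected with ampicillin via the β-lactamase gene. An f1 origin is also present. Downstream of the expression cassette, the table shows an SV40 early promoter and SV40 polyadenylation signal flanking only a short fragment of a bleomycin-family resistance gene, so the plasmid does not appear to carry an intact mammalian selection marker. It therefore seems best suited to transient transfection.

The payload is a synthetic zinc-finger protein, ZF43(AAAA)i, cloned between NheI and NotI sites and carrying an N-terminal 3xFLAG tag for detection. It is transcribed constitutively from the human CMV immediate-early enhancer and promoter and terminated by the bovine growth hormone polyadenylation signal. A T7 promoter lies just upstream of the coding region. The "AAAA" designation corresponds to four arginine-to-alanine substitutions (R6A, R15A, R43A, R71A). The record does not explain their effect or define the "i" suffix, although in the context of this toolkit it plausibly denotes an inhibitor form of the zinc-finger protein. The annotation identifies only part of the FLAG tag and does not label the zinc-finger coding sequence itself, as expected for a synthetic insert. The short HIV-1 LTR, lacI and bom fragments appear to be backbone remnants or incidental matches rather than functional elements.
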