Features (pLannotate 1.2.2; 20 found; start..end, strand, type, name):
     28..80      -  misc_feature   bom (fragment): basis of mobility region from pBR322
    235..614     +  enhancer       CMV enhancer: human cytomegalovirus immediate early enhancer
    615..818     +  promoter       CMV promoter: human cytomegalovirus (CMV) immediate early promoter
    814..847     +  LTR            5' LTR (truncated) (fragment): truncated 5' long terminal repeat (LTR) from HIV-1
    863..881     +  promoter       T7 promoter: promoter for bacteriophage T7 RNA polymerase
    952..975     +  CDS            3xFLAG (fragment): three tandem FLAG® epitope tags
   1374..1485    +  polyA_signal   bGH poly(A) signal: bovine growth hormone polyadenylation signal
   1602..1623    +  promoter       SV40 promoter (fragment): SV40 enhancer and early promoter
   1644..2072    +  rep_origin     f1 ori (sequence partly withheld): f1 bacteriophage origin of replication; arrow indicates direction of (+) strand synthesis
   2077..2099    +  promoter       SV40 promoter (fragment): SV40 enhancer and early promoter
   2100..2291    +  promoter       SV40 promoter: SV40 early promoter
   2318..2416    +  CDS            ble (fragment): BLE_KLEPN - Experimental evidence at protein level: Swiss-Prot protein existence level 1. Binding protein with a strong affinity to the bleomycin family of antibiotics. Binds to CL990; an antimitotic-antibiotic compound. From Klebsiella pneumoniae.
   2411..2532    +  polyA_signal   SV40 poly(A) signal: SV40 polyadenylation signal
   2605..2621    -  protein_bind   lac operator: The lac repressor binds to the lac operator to inhibit transcription in E. coli. This inhibition can be relieved by adding lactose or isopropyl-β-D-thiogalactopyranoside (IPTG). lac repressor encoded by lacI
   2629..2659    -  promoter       lac promoter: promoter for the E. coli lac operon
   2674..2695    -  protein_bind   CAP binding site: CAP binding activates transcription in the presence of cAMP. E. coli catabolite activator protein
   2708..2800    -  CDS            lacI (fragment): lac repressor; lacI; The lac repressor binds to the lac operator to inhibit transcription in E. coli. This inhibition can be relieved by adding lactose or isopropyl-β-D-thiogalactopyranoside (IPTG).
   2983..3571    -  rep_origin     ori: high-copy-number ColE1/pMB1/pBR322/pUC origin of replication
   3742..4602    -  CDS            AmpR: β-lactamase; bla; confers resistance to ampicillin, carbenicillin, and related antibiotics
   4603..4707    -  promoter       AmpR promoter: bla
>Addgene plasmid #138833 | pPD173 ZF43(AAAA)i | addgene full sequence | sequence record 321722 | Addgene NGS Result
GACGGATCGGGAGATCTCCCGATCCCCTATGGTGCACTCTCAGTACAATCTGCTCTGATGCCGCATAGTT
AAGCCAGTATCTGCTCCCTGCTTGTGTGTTGGAGGTCGCTGAGTAGTGCGCGAGCAAAATTTAAGCTACA
ACAAGGCAAGGCTTGACCGACAATTGCATGAAGAATCTGCTTAGGGTTAGGCGTTTTGCGCTGCTTCGCG
ATGTACGGGCCAGATATACGCGTTGACATTGATTATTGACTAGTTATTAATAGTAATCAATTACGGGGTC
ATTAGTTCATAGCCCATATATGGAGTTCCGCGTTACATAACTTACGGTAAATGGCCCGCCTGGCTGACCG
CCCAACGACCCCCGCCCATTGACGTCAATAATGACGTATGTTCCCATAGTAACGCCAATAGGGACTTTCC
ATTGACGTCAATGGGTGGAGTATTTACGGTAAACTGCCCACTTGGCAGTACATCAAGTGTATCATATGCC
AAGTACGCCCCCTATTGACGTCAATGACGGTAAATGGCCCGCCTGGCATTATGCCCAGTACATGACCTTA
TGGGACTTTCCTACTTGGCAGTACATCTACGTATTAGTCATCGCTATTACCATGGTGATGCGGTTTTGGC
AGTACATCAATGGGCGTGGATAGCGGTTTGACTCACGGGGATTTCCAAGTCTCCACCCCATTGACGTCAA
TGGGAGTTTGTTTTGGCACCAAAATCAACGGGACTTTCCAAAATGTCGTAACAACTCCGCCCCATTGACG
CAAATGGGCGGTAGGCGTGTACGGTGGGAGGTCTATATAAGCAGAGCTCTCTGGCTAACTAGAGAACCCA
CTGCTTACTGGCTTATCGAAATTAATACGACTCACTATAGGGAGTCCCAAGCTGGCTAGCGCCACCATGG
ATTATAAGGATCACGATGGCGACTACAAGGACCACGATATTGACTACAAAGACGATGACGATAAAATGGC
TCCTAAGAAAAAGCGCAAAGTCGGTATCCATGGCGTTCCCGGATCCTCTGGCTCTTCAGGTACCGGTGGA
GCTAGACCCGGGGAGGCCCCCTTCCAGTGTCGCATTTGCATGGCGAACTTTTCGCGCCAGGACAGGCTTG
ACAGGCATACCCGTACTCATACCGGTGAAAAACCGTTTCAGTGTCGGATCTGTATGGCAAATTTCTCCCA
GAAGGAGCACTTGGCGGGGCATCTACGTACGCACACCGGCGAGAAGCCATTCCAATGCCGAATATGCATG
GCCAACTTCAGTCGCCGCGACAACCTGAACCGGCACCTAAAAACCCACCTGAGAGGATCTTAAGCGGCCG
CTCGAGTCTAGAGGGCCCGTTTAAACCCGCTGATCAGCCTCGACTGTGCCTTCTAGTTGCCAGCCATCTG
TTGTTTGCCCCTCCCCCGTGCCTTCCTTGACCCTGGAAGGTGCCACTCCCACTGTCCTTTCCTAATAAAA
TGAGGAAATTGCATCGCATTGTCTGAGTAGGTGTCATTCTATTCTGGGGGGTGGGGTGGGGCAGGACAGC
AAGGGGGAGGATTGGGAAGTCAATAGCAGGCATGCTGGGGATGCGGTGGGCTCTATGGCTTCTGAGGCGG
AAAGAACCAGCTGGGGCTCTAGGGGGTATCCCC
[124 nt withheld, positions 1644-1767]
C
[91 nt withheld, positions 1769-1859]
A
[49 nt withheld, positions 1861-1909]
CCTTTGACGTTGGAGTCCACGTTCTTT
[37 nt withheld, positions 1937-1973]
ACCCTATCTCGGTCTATTCTTTTGATTTATAAGGGATTTTGCCGATTTCGGCCTATTGGTTAAAAAATGA
GCTGATTTAACAAAAATTTAACGCGAATTAATTCTGTGGAATGTGTGTCAGTTAGGCTCAATTAGTCAGC
AACCATAGTCCCGCCCCTAACTCCGCCCATCCCGCCCCTAACTCCGCCCAGTTCCGCCCATTCTCCGCCC
CATGGCTGACTAATTTTTTTTATTTATGCAGAGGCCGAGGCCGCCTCTGCCTCTGAGCTATTCCAGAAGT
AGTGAGGAGGCTTTTTTGGAGGCCTAGGCTTTTGCAAAAAGCTCCCGGGAGCTTGTATATCCATTTTCGG
AGGTTGGGCTTCGGAATCGTTTTCCGGGACGCCGGCTGGATGATCCTCCAGCGCGGGGATCTCATGCTGG
AGTTCTTCGCCCACCCCAACTTGTTTATTGCAGCTTATAATGGTTACAAATAAAGCAATAGCATCACAAA
TTTCACAAATAAAGCATTTTTTTCACTGCATTCTAGTTGTGGTTTGTCCAAACTCATCAATGTATCTTAT
CATGTCTGTATACCGTCGACCTCTAGCTAGAGCTTGGCGTAATCATGGTCATAGCTGTTTCCTGTGTGAA
ATTGTTATCCGCTCACAATTCCACACAACATACGAGCCGGAAGCATAAAGTGTAAAGCCTGGGGTGCCTA
ATGAGTGAGCTAACTCACATTAATTGCGTTGCGCTCACTGCCCGCTTTCCAGTCGGGAAACCTGTCGTGC
CAGCTGCATTAATGAATCGGCCAACGCGCGGGGAGAGGCGGTTTGCGTATTGGGCGCTCTTCCGCTTCCT
CGCTCACTGACTCGCTGCGCTCGGTCGTTCGGCTGCGGCGAGCGGTATCAGCTCACTCAAAGGCGGTAAT
ACGGTTATCCACAGAATCAGGGGATAACGCAGGAAAGAACATGTGAGCAAAAGGCCAGCAAAAGGCCAGG
AACCGTAAAAAGGCCGCGTTGCTGGCGTTTTTCCATAGGCTCCGCCCCCCTGACGAGCATCACAAAAATC
GACGCTCAAGTCAGAGGTGGCGAAACCCGACAGGACTATAAAGATACCAGGCGTTTCCCCCTGGAAGCTC
CCTCGTGCGCTCTCCTGTTCCGACCCTGCCGCTTACCGGATACCTGTCCGCCTTTCTCCCTTCGGGAAGC
GTGGCGCTTTCTCATAGCTCACGCTGTAGGTATCTCAGTTCGGTGTAGGTCGTTCGCTCCAAGCTGGGCT
GTGTGCACGAACCCCCCGTTCAGCCCGACCGCTGCGCCTTATCCGGTAACTATCGTCTTGAGTCCAACCC
GGTAAGACACGACTTATCGCCACTGGCAGCAGCCACTGGTAACAGGATTAGCAGAGCGAGGTATGTAGGC
GGTGCTACAGAGTTCTTGAAGTGGTGGCCTAACTACGGCTACACTAGAAGAACAGTATTTGGTATCTGCG
CTCTGCTGAAGCCAGTTACCTTCGGAAAAAGAGTTGGTAGCTCTTGATCCGGCAAACAAACCACCGCTGG
TAGCGGTGGTTTTTTTGTTTGCAAGCAGCAGATTACGCGCAGAAAAAAAGGATCTCAAGAAGATCCTTTG
ATCTTTTCTACGGGGTCTGACGCTCAGTGGAACGAAAACTCACGTTAAGGGATTTTGGTCATGAGATTAT
CAAAAAGGATCTTCACCTAGATCCTTTTAAATTAAAAATGAAGTTTTAAATCAATCTAAAGTATATATGA
GTAAACTTGGTCTGACAGTTACCAATGCTTAATCAGTGAGGCACCTATCTCAGCGATCTGTCTATTTCGT
TCATCCATAGTTGCCTGACTCCCCGTCGTGTAGATAACTACGATACGGGAGGGCTTACCATCTGGCCCCA
GTGCTGCAATGATACCGCGAGATCCACGCTCACCGGCTCCAGATTTATCAGCAATAAACCAGCCAGCCGG
AAGGGCCGAGCGCAGAAGTGGTCCTGCAACTTTATCCGCCTCCATCCAGTCTATTAATTGTTGCCGGGAA
GCTAGAGTAAGTAGTTCGCCAGTTAATAGTTTGCGCAACGTTGTTGCCATTGCTACAGGCATCGTGGTGT
CACGCTCGTCGTTTGGTATGGCTTCATTCAGCTCCGGTTCCCAACGATCAAGGCGAGTTACATGATCCCC
CATGTTGTGCAAAAAAGCGGTTAGCTCCTTCGGTCCTCCGATCGTTGTCAGAAGTAAGTTGGCCGCAGTG
TTATCACTCATGGTTATGGCAGCACTGCATAATTCTCTTACTGTCATGCCATCCGTAAGATGCTTTTCTG
TGACTGGTGAGTACTCAACCAAGTCATTCTGAGAATAGTGTATGCGGCGACCGAGTTGCTCTTGCCCGGC
GTCAATACGGGATAATACCGCGCCACATAGCAGAACTTTAAAAGTGCTCATCATTGGAAAACGTTCTTCG
GGGCGAAAACTCTCAAGGATCTTACCGCTGTTGAGATCCAGTTCGATGTAACCCACTCGTGCACCCAACT
GATCTTCAGCATCTTTTACTTTCACCAGCGTTTCTGGGTGAGCAAAAACAGGAAGGCAAAATGCCGCAAA
AAAGGGAATAAGGGCGACACGGAAATGTTGAATACTCATACTCTTCCTTTTTCAATATTATTGAAGCATT
TATCAGGGTTATTGTCTCATGAGCGGATACATATTTGAATGTATTTAGAAAAATAAACAAATAGGGGTTC
CGCGCACATTTCCCCGAAAAGTGCCACCTGACGTC
