>Addgene plasmid #138833 | pPD173 ZF43(AAAA)i | depositor partial sequence | sequence record 268333 | ZF43(AAAA)i gene
ATGGATTATAAGGATCACGATGGCGACTACAAGGACCACGATATTGACTACAAAGACGATGACGATAAAA
TGGCTCCTAAGAAAAAGCGCAAAGTCGGTATCCATGGCGTTCCCGGATCCTCTGGCTCTTCAGGTACCGG
TGGAGCTAGACCCGGGGAGGCCCCCTTCCAGTGTCGCATTTGCATGGCGAACTTTTCGCGCCAGGACAGG
CTTGACAGGCATACCCGTACTCATACCGGTGAAAAACCGTTTCAGTGTCGGATCTGTATGGCAAATTTCT
CCCAGAAGGAGCACTTGGCGGGGCATCTACGTACGCACACCGGCGAGAAGCCATTCCAATGCCGAATATG
CATGGCCAACTTCAGTCGCCGCGACAACCTGAACCGGCACCTAAAAACCCACCTGAGAGGATCTTAA
